>Addgene plasmid #207845 | CBLa_1.2_GpA_G83I | addgene full sequence | sequence record 417783 | Addgene NGS Result
CGATGCATAATGTGCCTGTCAAATGGACGAAGCAGGGATTCTGCAAACCCTATGCTACTCCGTCAAGCCG
TCAATTGTCTGATTCGTTACCAATTATGACAACTTGACGGCTACATCATTCACTTTTTCTTCACAACCGG
CACGGAACTCGCTCGGGCTGGCCCCGGTGCATTTTTTAAATACCCGCGAGAAATAGAGTTGATCGTCAAA
ACCAACATTGCGACCGACGGTGGCGATAGGCATCCGGGTGGTGCTCAAAAGCAGCTTCGCCTGGCTGATA
CGTTGGTCCTCGCGCCAGCTTAAGACGCTAATCCCTAACTGCTGGCGGAAAAGATGTGACAGACGCGACG
GCGACAAGCAAACATGCTGTGCGACGCTGGCGATATCAAAATTGCTGTCTGCCAGGTGATCGCTGATGTA
CTGACAAGCCTCGCGTACCCGATTATCCATCGGTGGATGGAGCGACTCGTTAATCGCTTCCATGCGCCGC
AGTAACAATTGCTCAAGCAGATTTATCGCCAGCAGCTCCGAATAGCGCCCTTCCCCTTGCCCGGCGTTAA
TGATTTGCCCAAACAGGTCGCTGAAATGCGGCTGGTGCGCTTCATCCGGGCGAAAGAACCCCGTATTGGC
AAATATTGACGGCCAGTTAAGCCATTCATGCCAGTAGGCGCGCGGACGAAAGTAAACCCACTGGTGATAC
CATTCGCGAGCCTCCGGATGACGACCGTAGTGATGAATCTCTCCTGGCGGGAACAGCAAAATATCACCCG
GTCGGCAAACAAATTCTCGTCCCTGATTTTTCACCACCCCCTGACCGCGAATGGTGAGATTGAGAATATA
ACCTTTCATTCCCAGCGGTCGGTCGATAAAAAAATCGAGATAACCGTTGGCCTCAATCGGCGTTAAACCC
GCCACCAGATGGGCATTAAACGAGTATCCCGGCAGCAGGGGATCATTTTGCGCTTCAGCCATACTTTTCA
TACTCCCGCCATTCAGAGAAGAAACCAATTGTCCATATTGCATCAGACATTGCCGTCACTGCGTCTTTTA
CTGGCTCTTCTCGCTAACCAAACCGGTAACCCCGCTTATTAAAAGCATTCTGTAACAAAGCGGGACCAAA
GCCATGACAAAAACGCGTAACAAAAGTGTCTATAATCACGGCAGAAAAGTCCACATTGATTATTTGCACG
GCGTCACACTTTGCTATGCCATAGCATTTTTATCCATAAGATTAGCGGATGCTACCTGACGCTTTTTATC
GCAACTCTCTACTGTTTCTCCATACCCGTTTTTTTGGGCTCTAGATAACGAGGGCAAAAAATGAAAAAGA
CCGCGATTGCGATTGCGGTGGCGCTGGCGGGCTTTGCGACCGTGGCGCAGGCGGCGCTACTTACTCTAGC
TTCCCGGCAACAATTAATAGACTGGATGGAGGCGGATAAAGTTGCAGGACCACTTCTGCGCTCGGCCCTT
CCGGCTGGCTGGTTTATTGCTGATAAATCTGGAGCCGGTGAGCGTGGGTCTCGCGGTATCATTGCAGCAC
TGGGGCCAGATGGTAAGCCCTCCCGTATCGTAGTTATCTACACGACGGGGAGTCAGGCAACTATGGATGA
ACGAAATAGACAGATCGCTGAGATAGGTGCCTCACTGATTAAGCATTGGACTAGTGGCAGCGGCGGCGGC
AGCGGCGGCGGCAGCGGTTCTGCTAATCGAGCTAGCACCCTGATTATTTTTGGCGTGATGGCGATTGTGA
TTGGCACCATTCTGCTGATTAGCGGGATCCACAAACTGGCAGTTAATGTTCAGCTGCCTGCCGAAGCAGC
AGCGAAAGAAGCCGCTGCCAAAGAAGCGGCAGCGAAAGAGGCTGCCGCGAAAGAGGCAGCAGCTAAAGCC
GCAAGCAAAGGTGGAGAACTGTTTACCGGTGTTGTTCCGATTCTGGTTGAACTGGATGGTGATGTTAATG
GCCACAAATTCTCAGTTCGTGGTGAAGGCGAAGGTGATGCAACCAATGGTAAACTGACCCTGAAATTTAT
CTGTACCACCGGCAAACTGCCGGTTCCGTGGCCGACCCTGGTTACCACCCTGACCTATGGTGTTCAGTGT
TTCAGCCGTTATCCGGATCATATGAAACAGCACGATTTCTTCAAATCTGCAATGCCGGAAGGTTATGTTC
AAGAACGTACCATCTCCTTTAAAGATGATGGCACCTATAAGACCCGTGCCGAAGTTAAATTTGAAGGTGA
TACCCTGGTGAATCGCATTGAACTGAAAGGCATCGATTTCAAAGAAGATGGTAATATCCTGGGCCATAAA
CTGGAATATAATTTCAACAGCCACAACGTGTATATCACCGCAGATAAACAGAAGAATGGCATCAAAGCCA
ACTTTAAGATCCGCCATAATGTTGAAGATGGCAGCGTTCAGCTGGCAGATCATTATCAGCAGAATACACC
GATTGGTGATGGTCCGGTTCTGCTGCCGGATAATCATTATCTGAGCACCCAGAGCGTTCTGAGCAAAGAT
CCGAATGAGAAACGTGATCACATGGTGCTGCTGGAATTTGTTACCGCAGCAGGTATTACCCATGGTATGG
ATGAACTGTATAAAGGCGATTATAAAGATCACGACGGCTAACTCGAGGTCGACCTGCAGGCATGCAAGCT
TGGCTGTTTTGGCGGATGAGAGAAGATTTTCAGCCTGATACAGATTAAATCAGAACGCAGAAGCGGTCTG
ATAAAACAGAATTTGCCTGGCGGCAGTAGCGCGGTGGTCCCACCTGACCCCATGCCGAACTCAGAAGTGA
AACGCCGTAGCGCCGATGGTAGTGTGGGGTCTCCCCATGCGAGAGTAGGGAACTGCCAGGCATCAAATAA
AACGAAAGGCTCAGTCGAAAGACTGGGCCTTTCGTTTTATCTGTTGTTTGTCGGTGAACGCTCTCCTGAG
TAGGACAAATCCGCCGGGAGCGGATTTGAACGTTGCGAAGCAACGGCCCGGAGGGTGGCGGGCAGGACGC
CCGCCATAAACTGCCAGGCATCAAATTAAGCAGAAGGCCATCCTGACGGATGGCCTTTTTGCGTTTCTAC
AAACTCTTTTGTTTATTTTTCTAAATACATTCAAATATGTATCCGCTCATGGAGCTCAAAGCCACGTTGT
GTCTCAAAATCTCTGATGTTACATTGCACAAGATAAAAATATATCATCATGAACAATAAAACTGTCTGCT
TACATAAACAGTAATACAAGGGGTGTTATGAGCCATATTCAACGGGAAACGTCTTGCTCCAGGCCGCGAT
TAAATTCCAACATGGATGCTGATTTATATGGGTATAAATGGGCTCGCGATAATGTCGGGCAATCAGGTGC
GACAATCTATCGTTTGTATGGGAAGCCCGATGCGCCAGAGTTGTTTCTGAAACATGGCAAAGGTAGCGTT
GCCAATGATGTTACAGATGAGATGGTCAGACTAAACTGGCTGACGGAATTTATGCCTCTTCCGTCCATCA
AGCATTTTATCCGGACTCCTGATGAAGCATGGTTACTCACCACTGCGATCCCCGGCAAAACAGCATTCCA
GGTATTAGAAGAATATCCTGATTCAGGTGAAAATATTGTTGATGCGCTGGCAGTGTTCCTGCGCCGGTTG
CATTCGATTCCTGTTTGTAATTGTCCTTTTAACAGCGATCGCGTATTTCGTCTCGCTCAGGCGCAATCAC
GAATGAATAACGGTTTGGTTGATGCGAGTGATTTTGATGACGAGCGTAATGGCTGGCCTGTTGAACAAGT
CTGGAAAGAAATGCACAAACTTTTGCCATTCTCACCGGATTCAGTCGTCACTCATGGTGATTTCTCACTT
GATAACCTTATTTTTGACGAGGGGAAATTAATAGGTTGTATTGATGTTGGACGAGTCGGAATCGCAGACC
GATACCAGGATCTTGCCATCCTATGGAACTGCCTCGGTGAGTTTTCTCCTTCATTACAGAAACGGCTTTT
TCAAAAATATGGTATTGATAATCCTGATATGAATAAATTGCAGTTTCATTTGATGCTCGATGAGTTTTTC
TAAGAGCTCCATGACCAAAATCCCTTAACGTGAGTTTTCGTTCCACTGAGCGTCAGACCCCGTAGAAAAG
ATCAAAGGATCTTCTTGAGATCCTTTTTTTCTGCGCGTAATCTGCTGCTTGCAAACAAAAAAACCACCGC
TACCAGCGGTGGTTTGTTTGCCGGATCAAGAGCTACCAACTCTTTTTCCGAAGGTAACTGGCTTCAGCAG
AGCGCAGATACCAAATACTGTCCTTCTAGTGTAGCCGTAGTTAGGCCACCACTTCAAGAACTCTGTAGCA
CCGCCTACATACCTCGCTCTGCTAATCCTGTTACCAGTGGCTGCTGCCAGTGGCGATAAGTCGTGTCTTA
CCGGGTTGGACTCAAGACGATAGTTACCGGATAAGGCGCAGCGGTCGGGCTGAACGGGGGGTTCGTGCAC
ACAGCCCAGCTTGGAGCGAACGACCTACACCGAACTGAGATACCTACAGCGTGAGCTATGAGAAAGCGCC
ACGCTTCCCGAAGGGAGAAAGGCGGACAGGTATCCGGTAAGCGGCAGGGTCGGAACAGGAGAGCGCACGA
GGGAGCTTCCAGGGGGAAACGCCTGGTATCTTTATAGTCCTGTCGGGTTTCGCCACCTCTGACTTGAGCG
TCGATTTTTGTGATGCTCGTCAGGGGGGCGGAGCCTATGGAAAAACGCCAGCAACGCGGCCTTTTTACGG
TTCCTGGCCTTTTGCTGGCCTTTTGCTCACATGTTCTTTCCTGCGTTATCCCCTGATTCTGTGGATAACC
GTATTACCGCCTTTGAGTGAGCTGATACCGCTCGCCGCAGCCGAACGACCGAGCGCAGCGAGTCAGTGAG
CGAGGAAGCGGAAGAGCGCCTGATGCGGTATTTTCTCCTTACGCATCTGTGCGGTATTTCACACCGCATA
TGGTGCACTCTCAGTACAATCTGCTCTGATGCCGCATAGTTAAGCCAGTATACACTCCGCTATCGCTACG
TGACTGGGTCATGGCTGCGCCCCGACACCCGCCAACACCCGCTGACGCGCCCTGACGGGCTTGTCTGCTC
CCGGCATCCGCTTACAGACAAGCTGTGACCGTCTCCGGGAGCTGCATGTGTCAGAGGTTTTCACCGTCAT
CACCGAAACGCGCGAGGCAGCTGCGGTAAAGCTCATCAGCGTGGTCGTGAAGCGATTCACAGATGTCTGC
CTGTTCATCCGCGTCCAGCTCGTTGAGTTTCTCCAGAAGCGTTAATGTCTGGCTTCTGATAAAGCGGGCC
ATGTTAAGGGCGGTTTTTTCCTGTTTGGTCACTGATGCCTCCGTGTAAGGGGGATTTCTGTTCATGGGGG
TAATGATACCGATGAAACGAGAGAGGATGCTCACGATACGGGTTACTGATGATGAACATGCCCGGTTACT
GGAACGTTGTGAGGGTAAACAACTGGCGGTATGGATGCGGCGGGACCAGAGAAAAATCACTCAGGGTCAA
TGCCAGCG
Features (pLannotate 1.2.2; 15 found; start..end, strand, type, name):
     94..972     -  CDS            araC: L-arabinose regulatory protein; araC
    999..1283    +  promoter       araBAD promoter: araBAD; promoter of the L-arabinose operon of E. coli; the araC regulatory gene is transcribed in the opposite direction (Guzman et al., 1995)
   1321..1386    +  CDS            ompA (fragment): OMPA_ECOLI - Also known as con From Escherichia coli (strain K12).
   1387..1659    +  CDS            bla(M) (fragment): β-lactamase lacking the signal sequence; bla(M); allows cytosolic expression of β-lactamase
   1894..2604    +  CDS            Superfolder GFP: Superfolder GFP is a basic (constitutively fluorescent) green fluorescent protein published in 2005, derived from Aequorea victoria. It is reported to be a very rapidly-maturing weak dimer.
   2638..2661    +  misc_feature   MCS (fragment): pUC18/19 multiple cloning site
   2745..2860    +  ncRNA          5S rRNA: Accession: RF00001 - 5S ribosomal RNA
   2864..2950    +  terminator     rrnB T1 terminator: Escherichia coli rrnB; transcription terminator T1 from the E. coli rrnB gene
   3042..3069    +  terminator     rrnB T2 terminator: transcription terminator T2 from the E. coli rrnB gene
   3088..3131    +  promoter       AmpR promoter (fragment): bla
   3248..4063    +  CDS            KanR: aminoglycoside phosphotransferase; aph(3')-Ia; confers resistance to kanamycin in bacteria or G418 (Geneticin®) in eukaryotes
   4145..4733    +  rep_origin     ori: high-copy-number ColE1/pMB1/pBR322/pUC origin of replication
   4919..5059    -  misc_feature   bom: basis of mobility region from pBR322
   5161..5352    -  CDS            rop: Rop protein, which maintains plasmids at low copy number; rop
   5393..5503    +  CDS            mbeC (fragment): MBEC_ECOLX - Experimental evidence at protein level: Swiss-Prot protein existence level 1. Required for efficient mobilization of ColE1 plasmid and is thus essential to promote the specific transfer of the plasmid during conjugation. Probably functions by inducing DNA bending, helping the MbeA relaxase to melt the DNA around the nic site and cleave the phosphodiester bond. Binds specifically double-stranded DNA (dsDNA) containing the ColE1 oriT but does not recognize the inverted repeat (IR). From Escherichia coli.
