[The description below was written by a language model from this plasmid's Addgene catalogue record and pLannotate feature annotations shown in this document.]
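Description:
CBLa_1.2_GpA_G83I is a low-copy bacterial expression plasmid from the BLaTM system, a genetic assay that measures homo- and heterotypic transmembrane helix-helix interactions in E. coli membranes using a split β-lactamase. It is built on a modified pBAD322K backbone. Replication relies on a pBR322-type origin accompanied by the rop gene, which holds copy number down, and the bom mobility region is also present. Selection is by kanamycin through an aph(3')-Ia resistance gene.

Expression is arabinose-inducible: the divergently transcribed araC regulator controls the araBAD promoter, and transcription ends at the rrnB T1 and T2 terminators. The annotated fusion open reading frame begins with an OmpA signal sequence fragment for export to the membrane, followed by a fragment of β-lactamase and then superfolder GFP. An unannotated gap lies between the β-lactamase fragment and GFP, which is presumably where the linker and transmembrane domain sit. The catalogue lists a C-terminal Flag tag, though the feature table does not annotate it. In split-enzyme assays of this kind, association of transmembrane domains brings complementary β-lactamase fragments together to restore activity, while a GFP moiety can serve to monitor expression.

According to its name and stated purpose, the construct carries the glycophorin A transmembrane domain with the G83I mutation and serves as a negative control. The record is internally inconsistent, however. The insert is named "N-BLa 1.2 fusion protein" although the plasmid is called CBLa, and the depositor comment describes the transmembrane domain as a mutant integrin alphaV segment containing an ApaI site. These points cannot be resolved from the fields given.
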