Addgene plasmid #207845: CBLa_1.2_GpA_G83I
Purpose: BLaTM-System GpA G83I negative control in CBLa 1.2 vector
Depositing lab: Dieter Langosch. Depositing organization: Technische Universitaet Muenchen (TUM). Publication: Identifying ionic interactions within a membrane using BLaTM, a genetic tool to measure homo- and heterotypic transmembrane helix-helix interactions. Schanzenbach C, Schmidt FC, Breckner P, Teese MG, Langosch D. Sci Rep. 2017 Mar 7;7:43476. doi: 10.1038/srep43476. PubMed 28266525.
Backbone
  Vector backbone: pBAD322K (modified)
  Backbone manufacturer: John E. Cronan
  Backbone size w/o insert (bp): 4232
  Total vector size (bp): 5522
  Modifications to backbone: Deletion 4246–4454/0–2
  Vector type: Bacterial Expression
Growth in bacteria
  Bacterial resistance: Kanamycin, 50 μg/mL
  Growth temperature: 37°C
  Growth strain: DH5alpha
  Copy number: Low Copy
Gene/Insert
  Gene/Insert name: N-BLa 1.2 fusion protein
  Species: Synthetic
  Insert size (bp): 1527
  Tag / fusion protein: Flag (C terminal on insert)
Terms and licenses: Academic/Nonprofit Terms; Industry Terms: Not Available to Industry
Depositor comments: TMD: Integrin alphaV mut GP, contains ApaI restriction site
How to cite: CBLa_1.2_GpA_G83I was a gift from Dieter Langosch (Addgene plasmid # 207845 ; http://n2t.net/addgene:207845 ; RRID:Addgene_207845)
